Addgene plasmid #207028: BS-Trp-PCUP1-4myc-Pho8
Purpose: Expression of 4Myc-Pho8 under CPU1 promoter.
Depositing lab: Zhiping Xie. Depositing organization: Shanghai Jiao Tong University. Publication: Membrane recruitment of Atg8 by Hfl1 facilitates turnover of vacuolar membrane proteins in yeast cells approaching stationary phase. He CW, Cui XF, Ma SJ, Xu Q, Ran YP, Chen WZ, Mu JX, Li H, Zhu J, Gong Q, Xie Z. BMC Biol. 2021 Jun 4;19(1):117. doi: 10.1186/s12915-021-01048-7. PubMed 34088313.
Backbone
  Vector backbone: BS-Trp
  Vector type: Yeast Expression
Growth in bacteria
  Bacterial resistance: Ampicillin, 100 μg/mL
  Growth temperature: 37°C
  Growth strain: DH5alpha
  Copy number: High Copy
Gene/Insert
  Gene/Insert name: Pho8
  Species: S. cerevisiae (budding yeast)
  Promoter: pCUP1
  Tag / fusion protein: 4xMyc (N terminal on insert)
  Cloning method: Restriction Enzyme; 5′ cloning site unknown (unknown if destroyed)
Terms and licenses: Academic/Nonprofit Terms; Industry Terms: Not Available to Industry
How to cite: BS-Trp-PCUP1-4myc-Pho8 was a gift from Zhiping Xie (Addgene plasmid # 207028 ; http://n2t.net/addgene:207028 ; RRID:Addgene_207028)
