[The description below was written by a language model from this plasmid's Addgene catalogue record and pLannotate feature annotations shown in this document.]
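Description:
BS-Trp-PCUP1-4myc-Pho8 is a yeast expression plasmid built on BS-Trp, a pBluescript-derived backbone carrying a TRP1 marker. For propagation in E. coli it has the high-copy ColE1/pUC origin and an ampicillin resistance gene (β-lactamase with its own promoter). It also retains typical pBluescript remnants: an f1 phage origin, flanking T3 and T7 promoters, a partial multiple cloning site, and lac promoter/operator and lacZα fragments. In Saccharomyces cerevisiae, selection relies on the TRP1 promoter and coding sequence, which complement tryptophan auxotrophy. The annotation also finds fragments of SOK1 on one side of TRP1, and of ARS1 and GAL3 downstream of the insert. These most likely reflect genomic sequence from around the TRP1 locus. No centromere or 2μ origin is annotated, and the record does not say whether the plasmid is meant to integrate at that locus or replicate autonomously through the partial ARS1 element.

The payload is the copper-inducible CUP1 metallothionein promoter driving full-length S. cerevisiae PHO8, the vacuolar alkaline phosphatase, fused at its N terminus to four tandem Myc epitopes. The annotation tool labels these as four short matches to a 13xMyc tag. No dedicated transcription terminator is annotated after the PHO8 coding sequence. The stated purpose is expression of 4Myc-Pho8 under the CUP1 promoter (written as "CPU1" in the purpose field, apparently a typo). The associated publication concerns Atg8- and Hfl1-dependent turnover of vacuolar membrane proteins in yeast approaching stationary phase. This suggests the tagged Pho8 serves as an epitope-detectable vacuolar membrane protein for following its fate, although the record does not describe the specific assay.
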