Features (pLannotate 1.2.2; 23 found; start..end, strand, type, name):
     42..60      +  promoter       T3 promoter: promoter for bacteriophage T3 RNA polymerase
     72..479     -  CDS            SOK1 (fragment): SOK1_YEAST - Experimental evidence at protein level: Swiss-Prot protein existence level 1. High copy suppressor of a cyclic AMP-dependent protein kinase mutant. From Saccharomyces cerevisiae (strain ATCC 204508 / S288c) (Baker's yeast).
    796..1073    +  promoter       TRP1 promoter: S. cerevisiae TRP1
   1074..1703    +  CDS            TRP1: TRPF_KLULA - Protein inferred from homology: Swiss-Prot protein existence level 3. From Kluyveromyces lactis (strain ATCC 8585 / CBS 2359 / DSM 70799 / NBRC 1267 / NRRL Y-1140 / WM37) (Yeast) (Candida sphaerica).
   1794..1830    -  misc_feature   MCS (fragment): pBluescript multiple cloning site
   1831..2065    +  promoter       CUP1 promoter: S. cerevisiae CUP1; inducible metallothionein promoter, regulated by Cu2+
   2121..2150    +  CDS            13xMyc (fragment): 13 tandem Myc epitope tags
   2157..2186    +  CDS            13xMyc (fragment): 13 tandem Myc epitope tags
   2193..2222    +  CDS            13xMyc (fragment): 13 tandem Myc epitope tags
   2229..2258    +  CDS            13xMyc (fragment): 13 tandem Myc epitope tags
   2265..3962    +  CDS            PHO8: PPB_YEAST - Experimental evidence at protein level: Swiss-Prot protein existence level 1. Phosphatase with broad substrate specificity. A truncated (soluble) version of the protein is responsible for the production of (E,E)-farnesol from (E,E)-farnesyl diphosphate. Acts as a fructose-2,6- bisphosphate 6-phosphatase (PubMed:1848184). From Saccharomyces cerevisiae (strain ATCC 204508 / S288c) (Baker's yeast).
   3989..4665    +  rep_origin     ARS1 (fragment): S. cerevisiae autonomously replicating sequence ARS1/ARS416
   4907..4990    +  CDS            GAL3 (fragment): GAL3_YEAST - Experimental evidence at protein level: Swiss-Prot protein existence level 1. The GAL3 regulatory function is required for rapid induction of the galactose system. At normal induction, galactose in the presence of the GAL3 protein may lead to the induction of the GAL genes, including GAL1. Then the galactokinase protein (GAL1) in the presence of galactose may reinforce the induction leading to a higher expression level. Upon depletion of galactose, the inducing activity of the galactokinase protein may decrease, after which transcription of the GAL genes, including GAL1, may decre
   4998..5016    -  promoter       T7 promoter: promoter for bacteriophage T7 RNA polymerase
   5019..5176    +  CDS            lacZα (fragment): LacZα fragment of β-galactosidase; lacZ fragment
   5181..5609    +  rep_origin     f1 ori (sequence partly withheld): f1 bacteriophage origin of replication; arrow indicates direction of (+) strand synthesis
   5662..5766    +  promoter       AmpR promoter: bla
   5767..6627    +  CDS            AmpR: β-lactamase; bla; confers resistance to ampicillin, carbenicillin, and related antibiotics
   6798..7386    +  rep_origin     ori: high-copy-number ColE1/pMB1/pBR322/pUC origin of replication
   7569..7661    +  CDS            lacI (fragment): lac repressor; lacI; The lac repressor binds to the lac operator to inhibit transcription in E. coli. This inhibition can be relieved by adding lactose or isopropyl-β-D-thiogalactopyranoside (IPTG).
   7674..7695    +  protein_bind   CAP binding site: CAP binding activates transcription in the presence of cAMP. E. coli catabolite activator protein
   7710..7740    +  promoter       lac promoter: promoter for the E. coli lac operon
   7748..7764    +  protein_bind   lac operator: The lac repressor binds to the lac operator to inhibit transcription in E. coli. This inhibition can be relieved by adding lactose or isopropyl-β-D-thiogalactopyranoside (IPTG). lac repressor encoded by lacI
>Addgene plasmid #207028 | BS-Trp-PCUP1-4myc-Pho8 | addgene full sequence | sequence record 423110 | Addgene NGS Result
CACACAGGAAACAGCTATGACCATGATTACGCCAAGCGCGCAATTAACCCTCACTAAAGGGAACAAAAGC
TGGTACTATTAGCTGAATTGCCACTGCTATCGTTGTTAGTGGCGTTAGTGCTTGCATTCAAAGACATGGA
GGGCGTTATTACGCCGGAGCTCCTCGACAGCAGATCTGATGACTGGTCAATATATTTTTGCATTGAGGCT
CTGTTTGGAATTATATTTTGAGATGACCCATCTAATGTACTGGTATCACCAGATTTCATGTCGTTTTTTA
AAGCGGCTGCTTGAGTCTTAGCAATAGCGTCACCATCTGGTGAATCCTTTGAAGGAACCACTGACGAAGG
TTTGGACAGTGACGAAGAGGATCTTTCCTGCTTTGAATTAGTCGCGCTGGGAGCAGATGACGAGTTGGTG
GAGCTGGGGGCAGGATTGCTGGCCGTCGTGGGTCCTGAATGGGTCCTTGGCTGGTCCATCTCTATTCTGA
AAACGGAAGAGGAGTAGGGAATATTACTGGCTGAAAATAAGTCTTGAATGAACGTATACGCGTATATTTC
TACCAATCTCTCAACACTGAGTAATGGTAGTTATAAGAAAGAGACCGAGTTAGGGACAGTTAGAGGCGGT
GGAGATATTCCTTATGGCATGTCTGGCGATGATAAAACTTTTCAAACGGCAGCCCCGATCTAAAAGAGCT
GACAGGGAAATGGTCAGAAAAAGAAACGTGCACCCGCCCGTCTGGACGCGCCGCTCACCCGCACGGCAGA
GACCAATCAGTAAAAATCAACGGTTAACGACATTACTATATATATAATATAGGAAGCATTTAATAGAACA
GCATCGTAATATATGTGTACTTTGCAGTTATGACGCCAGATGGCAGTAGTGGAAGATATTCTTTATTGAA
AAATAGCTTGTCACCTTACGTACAATCTTGATCCGGAGCTTTTCTTTTTTTGCCGATTAAGAATTCGGTC
GAAAAAAGAAAAGGAGAGGGCCAAGAGGGAGGGCATTGGTGACTATTGAGCACGTGAGTATACGTGATTA
AGCACACAAAGGCAGCTTGGAGTATGCTCGTTAAAGTGTGTGGTTTGCAAACCGTTGAAGCTGCAAAGAC
TGCTGTGGATGATGGTGCTGATTACTTAGGTATCATTTGTGTTCCCGGTAGGAAAAGAACCATTGACTCA
TCTGTTGCGAAAGGTATTTCAACTGCAGTTCACCAACAAGAGAACGTGAAAGGTACTAAACTAGTCGGGG
TGTTTAGAAATCAGTCCGTTGATGATGTCCTTCAACTGTACCACGAATATAATCTAGATGTGATACAATT
ACATGGAGATGAAGATATTAAAGAATACAGATCTTTGATCCCATCTTCAATTCCAATCATTAAGAGGTTC
CAGTTCCCACAGGATTGTGAATTACTACTGGACCTGTATGAACACGTAGACAATGTGCTGACGTTGTTCG
ATTCTGGTGAAGGTGGCACTGGTGAGAAATTGAATTGGAGTGCAATTTCCAGTTGGTCTGCAAGTCATCC
CGAGATAAAATTCATTATCGCTGGTGGATTGAATCCTGATAACGTTTCTGTTGCCATTAATATGTTACCA
AATGCGATCGGTGTCGATGTAAGTGGAGGAGTAGAGACTGATGGTATCAAGGATTTAGAAAAGGTAAAGC
TATTCATCCAGCAGGCCTCTCAATAGAGGAAAAAACGTATCTTTCTTCAATTACACATACGTATATATAA
ATTGATATATATATAGTGAATGATCGTTCCCCGGCCGCTCTAGGGTACCGGGCCCCCCCTCGAGGTCGAC
GGTATCGATACTAGTTAGAAAAAGACATTTTTGCTGTCAGTCACTGTCAAGAGATTCTTTTGCTGGCATT
TCTTCTAGAAGCAAAAAGAGCGATGCGTCTTTTCCGCTGAACCGTTCCAGCAAAAAAGACTACCAACGCA
ATATGGATTGTCAGAATCATATAAAAGAGAAGCAAATAACTCCTTGTCTTGTATCAATTGCATTATAATA
TCTTCTTGTTAGTGCAATATCATATAGAAGTCATCAGCTTCGTACGCTGCAGGTCGTGGGATTCCTGGGT
TAATTAACATCGCTAGCATGGAACAAAAATTGATTTCTGAAGAAGATTTGCCAAGAGAACAAAAATTGAT
TTCTGAAGAAGATTTGCCTAGCGAACAAAAATTGATTTCTGAAGAAGATTTGCCAAGAGAACAAAAATTG
ATTTCTGAAGAAGATTTGCCTAGGATGATGACTCACACATTACCAAGCGAACAGACACGTCTTGTTCCTG
GATCTGACTCGAGCTCTCGTCCTAAAAAGAGACGGATCTCGAAGAGATCAAAGATAATAGTATCCACTGT
GGTCTGTATTGGTTTGTTGCTGGTTTTAGTGCAACTGGCATTTCCAAGCAGTTTTGCATTACGTTCTGCA
TCACACAAGAAGAAGAATGTCATATTCTTCGTGACGGATGGGATGGGACCTGCGTCTTTGTCCATGGCAA
GATCATTCAACCAGCATGTTAATGATTTACCTATAGACGACATCCTGACACTTGACGAGCATTTTATCGG
GTCTTCGAGAACAAGGTCCTCGGACTCACTAGTCACTGACTCAGCTGCGGGCGCCACCGCATTTGCATGT
GCATTAAAGAGCTATAATGGGGCCATCGGTGTTGATCCGCATCACAGACCTTGTGGTACAGTGCTCGAGG
CGGCTAAGTTAGCAGGTTATCTCACTGGGCTTGTTGTTACGACAAGAATCACAGATGCCACTCCGGCTTC
ATTCAGTTCACATGTTGATTACAGATGGCAGGAAGATCTTATCGCTACGCACCAGTTAGGCGAATATCCT
CTGGGGAGAGTAGTAGACTTACTCATGGGTGGCGGCAGGAGCCATTTCTACCCTCAAGGCGAAAAGGCTT
CTCCATATGGTCACCACGGTGCTAGAAAAGATGGAAGAGATTTAATCGATGAGGCTCAATCTAATGGCTG
GCAGTACGTGGGTGACCGTAAAAATTTTGATTCTTTGTTGAAAAGCCACGGTGAAAACGTTACTTTACCT
TTCTTGGGTCTCTTTGCAGATAACGACATTCCTTTTGAAATTGACAGAGATGAAAAGGAGTATCCTTCCC
TTAAGGAACAAGTCAAGGTGGCTTTGGGTGCCTTGGAAAAAGCTTCCAATGAGGACAAAGATTCTAATGG
GTTTTTCTTAATGGTGGAAGGCTCCAGAATTGATCATGCTGGTCACCAAAACGATCCAGCTTCGCAGGTA
AGGGAGGTGTTGGCTTTCGATGAAGCATTCCAATACGTTTTGGAGTTTGCTGAAAATTCCGATACGGAGA
CTGTTTTGGTCTCTACGTCGGATCATGAAACGGGTGGTTTAGTCACTTCAAGACAAGTCACTGCTAGCTA
TCCTCAGTATGTCTGGTATCCACAGGTGCTCGCCAACGCCACCCATTCAGGTGAGTTTTTGAAAAGAAAA
CTAGTAGATTTTGTTCATGAGCATAAGGGCGCAAGCAGCAAAATAGAAAATTTCATCAAACATGAGATCC
TGGAAAAAGATTTGGGTATTTACGATTACACGGATAGCGATTTAGAAACATTAATTCATTTGGATGACAA
CGCAAATGCTATCCAAGACAAACTGAATGACATGGTATCATTTAGGGCCCAAATTGGCTGGACCACGCAT
GGTCACAGCGCAGTCGACGTCAACATATATGCATACGCCAATAAGAAAGCTACATGGTCATATGTCTTGA
ACAATTTACAAGGCAATCACGAAAATACGGAAGTTGGCCAGTTCTTAGAAAACTTTTTAGAATTGAACCT
GAACGAAGTCACTGATTTGATTAGGGACACCAAACACACATCAGATTTTGATGCTACAGAAATAGCTAGT
GAAGTACAACATTATGACGAATACTACCATGAGTTGACCAACTGATCCTATCTAACTCTCCCGCGGTGGG
TTATTACTGAGTAGTATTTATTTAAGTATTGTTTGTGCACTTGCCTGCAGGCCTTTTGAAAAGCAAGCAT
AAAAGATCTAAACATAAAATCTGTAAAATAACAAGATGTAAAGATAATGCTAAATCATTTGGCTTTTTGA
TTGATTGTACAGGAAAATATACATCGCAGGGGGTTGACTTTTACCATTTCACCGCAATGGAATCAAACTT
GTTGAAGAGAATGTTCACAGGCGCATACGCTACAATGACCCGATTCTTGCTAGCCTTTTCTCGGTCTTGC
AAACAACCGCCGGCAGCTTAGTATATAAATACACATGTACATACCTCTCTCCGTATCCTCGTAATCATTT
TCTTGTATTTATCGTCTTTTCGCTGTAAAAACTTTATCACACTTATCTCAAATACACTTATTAACCGCTT
TTACTATTATCTTCTACGCTGACAGTAATATCAAACAGTGACACATATTAAACACAGTGGTTTCTTTGCA
TAAACACCATCAGCCTCAAGTCGTCAAGTAAAGATTTCGTGTTCATGCAGATAGATAACAATCTATATGT
TGATAATTAGCGTTGCCTCATCAATGCGAGATCCGTTTAACCGGACCCTAGTGCACTTACCCCACGTTCG
GTCCACTGTGTGCCGAACATGCTCCTTCACTATTTTAACATGTGGAATTCTTGAAAGAATGAAATCGCCA
TGCCAAGCCATCACACGGTCTTTTATGCAATTGATTGACCGCCTGCAACACATAGGCAGTAAAATTTTTA
CTGAAACGTATATAATCATCATAAGCGACAAGTGAGGCAACACCTTTGTTACCACATTGACAACCCCAGG
TATTCATACTTCCTATTAGCGGAATCAGGAGTGCAAAAAGAGAAAATAAAAGTAAAAAGGTAGGGCAACA
CATAGTATGAATACAAACGTTCCAATATTCAGTTCTCCGGTCAGAGATTTACCAAGGTCTTTCGAACAAA
AACATTTAGCGGTTGTAGACAATTCGCCCTATAGTGAGTCGTATTACAATTCACTGGCCGTCGTTTTACA
ACGTCGTGACTGGGAAAACCCTGGCGTTACCCAACTTAATCGCCTTGCAGCACATCCCCCTTTCGCCAGC
TGGCGTAATAGCGAAGAGGCCCGCACCGATCGCCCTTCCCAACAGTTGCGCAGCCTGAATGGCGAATGGG
[124 nt withheld, positions 5181-5304]
C
[91 nt withheld, positions 5306-5396]
A
[49 nt withheld, positions 5398-5446]
CCTTTGACGTTGGAGTCCACGTTCTTT
[37 nt withheld, positions 5474-5510]
ACCCTATCTCGGTCTATTCTTTTGATTTATAAGGGATTTTGCCGATTTCGGCCTATTGGTTAAAAAATGA
GCTGATTTAACAAAAATTTAACGCGAATTTTAACAAAATATTAACGCTTACAATTTAGGTGGCACTTTTC
GGGGAAATGTGCGCGGAACCCCTATTTGTTTATTTTTCTAAATACATTCAAATATGTATCCGCTCATGAG
ACAATAACCCTGATAAATGCTTCAATAATATTGAAAAAGGAAGAGTATGAGTATTCAACATTTCCGTGTC
GCCCTTATTCCCTTTTTTGCGGCATTTTGCCTTCCTGTTTTTGCTCACCCAGAAACGCTGGTGAAAGTAA
AAGATGCTGAAGATCAGTTGGGTGCACGAGTGGGTTACATCGAACTGGATCTCAACAGCGGTAAGATCCT
TGAGAGTTTTCGCCCCGAAGAACGTTTTCCAATGATGAGCACTTTTAAAGTTCTGCTATGTGGCGCGGTA
TTATCCCGTATTGACGCCGGGCAAGAGCAACTCGGTCGCCGCATACACTATTCTCAGAATGACTTGGTTG
AGTACTCACCAGTCACAGAAAAGCATCTTACGGATGGCATGACAGTAAGAGAATTATGCAGTGCTGCCAT
AACCATGAGTGATAACACTGCGGCCAACTTACTTCTGACAACGATCGGAGGACCGAAGGAGCTAACCGCT
TTTTTGCACAACATGGGGGATCATGTAACTCGCCTTGATCGTTGGGAACCGGAGCTGAATGAAGCCATAC
CAAACGACGAGCGTGACACCACGATGCCTGTAGCAATGGCAACAACGTTGCGCAAACTATTAACTGGCGA
ACTACTTACTCTAGCTTCCCGGCAACAATTAATAGACTGGATGGAGGCGGATAAAGTTGCAGGACCACTT
CTGCGCTCGGCCCTTCCGGCTGGCTGGTTTATTGCTGATAAATCTGGAGCCGGTGAGCGTGGGTCTCGCG
GTATCATTGCAGCACTGGGGCCAGATGGTAAGCCCTCCCGTATCGTAGTTATCTACACGACGGGGAGTCA
GGCAACTATGGATGAACGAAATAGACAGATCGCTGAGATAGGTGCCTCACTGATTAAGCATTGGTAACTG
TCAGACCAAGTTTACTCATATATACTTTAGATTGATTTAAAACTTCATTTTTAATTTAAAAGGATCTAGG
TGAAGATCCTTTTTGATAATCTCATGACCAAAATCCCTTAACGTGAGTTTTCGTTCCACTGAGCGTCAGA
CCCCGTAGAAAAGATCAAAGGATCTTCTTGAGATCCTTTTTTTCTGCGCGTAATCTGCTGCTTGCAAACA
AAAAAACCACCGCTACCAGCGGTGGTTTGTTTGCCGGATCAAGAGCTACCAACTCTTTTTCCGAAGGTAA
CTGGCTTCAGCAGAGCGCAGATACCAAATACTGTTCTTCTAGTGTAGCCGTAGTTAGGCCACCACTTCAA
GAACTCTGTAGCACCGCCTACATACCTCGCTCTGCTAATCCTGTTACCAGTGGCTGCTGCCAGTGGCGAT
AAGTCGTGTCTTACCGGGTTGGACTCAAGACGATAGTTACCGGATAAGGCGCAGCGGTCGGGCTGAACGG
GGGGTTCGTGCACACAGCCCAGCTTGGAGCGAACGACCTACACCGAACTGAGATACCTACAGCGTGAGCT
ATGAGAAAGCGCCACGCTTCCCGAAGGGAGAAAGGCGGACAGGTATCCGGTAAGCGGCAGGGTCGGAACA
GGAGAGCGCACGAGGGAGCTTCCAGGGGGAAACGCCTGGTATCTTTATAGTCCTGTCGGGTTTCGCCACC
TCTGACTTGAGCGTCGATTTTTGTGATGCTCGTCAGGGGGGCGGAGCCTATGGAAAAACGCCAGCAACGC
GGCCTTTTTACGGTTCCTGGCCTTTTGCTGGCCTTTTGCTCACATGTTCTTTCCTGCGTTATCCCCTGAT
TCTGTGGATAACCGTATTACCGCCTTTGAGTGAGCTGATACCGCTCGCCGCAGCCGAACGACCGAGCGCA
GCGAGTCAGTGAGCGAGGAAGCGGAAGAGCGCCCAATACGCAAACCGCCTCTCCCCGCGCGTTGGCCGAT
TCATTAATGCAGCTGGCACGACAGGTTTCCCGACTGGAAAGCGGGCAGTGAGCGCAACGCAATTAATGTG
AGTTAGCTCACTCATTAGGCACCCCAGGCTTTACACTTTATGCTCCCGGCTCGTATGTTGTGTGGAATTG
TGAGCGGATAACAATTT
